>Addgene plasmid #76325 | NAGK gRNA (BRDN0001146760) | addgene full sequence | sequence record 185624 | Addgene Assembled Sequence
CCCGGGTGCAAAGATGGATAAAGTTTTAAACAGAGAGGAATCTTTGCAGCTAATGGACCTTCTAGGTCTT
GAAAGGAGTGGGAATTGGCTCCGGTGCCCGTCAGTGGGCAGAGCGCACATCGCCCACAGTCCCCGAGAAG
TTGGGGGGAGGGGTCGGCAATTGATCCGGTGCCTAGAGAAGGTGGCGCGGGGTAAACTGGGAAAGTGATG
TCGTGTACTGGCTCCGCCTTTTTCCCGAGGGTGGGGGAGAACCGTATATAAGTGCAGTAGTCGCCGTGAA
CGTTCTTTTTCGCAACGGGTTTGCCGCCAGAACACAGGTAAGTGCCGTGTGTGGTTCCCGCGGGCCTGGC
CTCTTTACGGGTTATGGCCCTTGCGTGCCTTGAATTACTTCCACCTGGCTGCAGTACGTGATTCTTGATC
CCGAGCTTCGGGTTGGAAGTGGGTGGGAGAGTTCGAGGCCTTGCGCTTAAGGAGCCCCTTCGCCTCGTGC
TTGAGTTGAGGCCTGGCCTGGGCGCTGGGGCCGCCGCGTGCGAATCTGGTGGCACCTTCGCGCCTGTCTC
GCTGCTTTCGATAAGTCTCTAGCCATTTAAAATTTTTGATGACCTGCTGCGACGCTTTTTTTCTGGCAAG
ATAGTCTTGTAAATGCGGGCCAAGATCTGCACACTGGTATTTCGGTTTTTGGGGCCGCGGGCGGCGACGG
GGCCCGTGCGTCCCAGCGCACATGTTCGGCGAGGCGGGGCCTGCGAGCGCGGCCACCGAGAATCGGACGG
GGGTAGTCTCAAGCTGGCCGGCCTGCTCTGGTGCCTGGCCTCGCGCCGCCGTGTATCGCCCCGCCCTGGG
CGGCAAGGCTGGCCCGGTCGGCACCAGTTGCGTGAGCGGAAAGATGGCCGCTTCCCGGCCCTGCTGCAGG
GAGCTCAAAATGGAGGACGCGGCGCTCGGGAGAGCGGGCGGGTGAGTCACCCACACAAAGGAAAAGGGCC
TTTCCGTCCTCAGCCGTCGCTTCATGTGACTCCACGGAGTACCGGGCGCCGTCCAGGCACCTCGATTAGT
TCTCGAGCTTTTGGAGTACGTCGTCTTTAGGTTGGGGGGAGGGGTTTTATGCGATGGAGTTTCCCCACAC
TGAGTGGGTGGAGACTGAAGTTAGGCCAGCTTGGCACTTGATGTAATTCTCCTTGGAATTTGCCCTTTTT
GAGTTTGGATCTTGGTTCATTCTCAAGCCTCAGACAGTGGTTCAAAGTTTTTTTCTTCCATTTCAGGTGT
CGTGACGTACGGCCACCATGACCGAGTACAAGCCCACGGTGCGCCTCGCCACCCGCGACGACGTCCCCAG
GGCCGTACGCACCCTCGCCGCCGCGTTCGCCGACTACCCCGCCACGCGCCACACCGTCGATCCGGACCGC
CACATCGAGCGGGTCACCGAGCTGCAAGAACTCTTCCTCACGCGCGTCGGGCTCGACATCGGCAAGGTGT
GGGTCGCGGACGACGGCGCCGCCGTGGCGGTCTGGACCACGCCGGAGAGCGTCGAAGCGGGGGCGGTGTT
CGCCGAGATCGGCCCGCGCATGGCCGAGTTGAGCGGTTCCCGGCTGGCCGCGCAGCAACAGATGGAAGGC
CTCCTGGCGCCGCACCGGCCCAAGGAGCCCGCGTGGTTCCTGGCCACCGTCGGAGTCTCGCCCGACCACC
AGGGCAAGGGTCTGGGCAGCGCCGTCGTGCTCCCCGGAGTGGAGGCGGCCGAGCGCGCCGGGGTGCCCGC
CTTCCTGGAGACCTCCGCGCCCCGCAACCTCCCCTTCTACGAGCGGCTCGGCTTCACCGTCACCGCCGAC
GTCGAGGTGCCCGAAGGACCGCGCACCTGGTGCATGACCCGCAAGCCCGGTGCCTGAACGCGTTAAGTCG
ACAATCAACCTCTGGATTACAAAATTTGTGAAAGATTGACTGGTATTCTTAACTATGTTGCTCCTTTTAC
GCTATGTGGATACGCTGCTTTAATGCCTTTGTATCATGCTATTGCTTCCCGTATGGCTTTCATTTTCTCC
TCCTTGTATAAATCCTGGTTGCTGTCTCTTTATGAGGAGTTGTGGCCCGTTGTCAGGCAACGTGGCGTGG
TGTGCACTGTGTTTGCTGACGCAACCCCCACTGGTTGGGGCATTGCCACCACCTGTCAGCTCCTTTCCGG
GACTTTCGCTTTCCCCCTCCCTATTGCCACGGCGGAACTCATCGCCGCCTGCCTTGCCCGCTGCTGGACA
GGGGCTCGGCTGTTGGGCACTGACAATTCCGTGGTGTTGTCGGGGAAATCATCGTCCTTTCCTTGGCTGC
TCGCCTGTGTTGCCACCTGGATTCTGCGCGGGACGTCCTTCTGCTACGTCCCTTCGGCCCTCAATCCAGC
GGACCTTCCTTCCCGCGGCCTGCTGCCGGCTCTGCGGCCTCTTCCGCGTCTTCGCCTTCGCCCTCAGACG
AGTCGGATCTCCCTTTGGGCCGCCTCCCCGCGTCGACTTTAAGACCAATGACTTACAAGGCAGCTGTAGA
TCTTAGCCACTTTTTAAAAGAAAAGGGGGGACTGGAAGGGCTAATTCACTCCCAACGAAGACAAGATCTG
CTTTTTGCTTGTACTGGGTCTCTCTGGTTAGACCAGATCTGAGCCTGGGAGCTCTCTGGCTAACTAGGGA
ACCCACTGCTTAAGCCTCAATAAAGCTTGCCTTGAGTGCTTCAAGTAGTGTGTGCCCGTCTGTTGTGTGA
CTCTGGTAACTAGAGATCCCTCAGACCCTTTTAGTCAGTGTGGAAAATCTCTAGCAGTACGTATAGTAGT
TCATGTCATCTTATTATTCAGTATTTATAACTTGCAAAGAAATGAATATCAGAGAGTGAGAGGAACTTGT
TTATTGCAGCTTATAATGGTTACAAATAAAGCAATAGCATCACAAATTTCACAAATAAAGCATTTTTTTC
ACTGCATTCTAGTTGTGGTTTGTCCAAACTCATCAATGTATCTTATCATGTCTGGCTCTAGCTATCCCGC
CCCTAACTCCGCCCATCCCGCCCCTAACTCCGCCCAGTTCCGCCCATTCTCCGCCCCATGGCTGACTAAT
TTTTTTTATTTATGCAGAGGCCGAGGCCGCCTCGGCCTCTGAGCTATTCCAGAAGTAGTGAGGAGGCTTT
TTTGGAGGCCTAGGGACGTACCCAATTCGCCCTATAGTGAGTCGTATTACGCGCGCTCACTGGCCGTCGT
TTTACAACGTCGTGACTGGGAAAACCCTGGCGTTACCCAACTTAATCGCCTTGCAGCACATCCCCCTTTC
GCCAGCTGGCGTAATAGCGAAGAGGCCCGCACCGATCGCCCTTCCCAACAGTTGCGCAGCCTGAATGGCG
AATGGG
[124 nt withheld, positions 3367-3490]
C
[91 nt withheld, positions 3492-3582]
A
[49 nt withheld, positions 3584-3632]
CCTTTGACGTTGGAGTCCACGTTCTTT
[37 nt withheld, positions 3660-3696]
ACCCTATCTCGGTCTATTCTTTTGATTTATAAGGGATTTTGCCGATTTCGGCCTATTGGTTAAAAAATGA
GCTGATTTAACAAAAATTTAACGCGAATTTTAACAAAATATTAACGCTTACAATTTAGGTGGCACTTTTC
GGGGAAATGTGCGCGGAACCCCTATTTGTTTATTTTTCTAAATACATTCAAATATGTATCCGCTCATGAG
ACAATAACCCTGATAAATGCTTCAATAATATTGAAAAAGGAAGAGTATGAGTATTCAACATTTCCGTGTC
GCCCTTATTCCCTTTTTTGCGGCATTTTGCCTTCCTGTTTTTGCTCACCCAGAAACGCTGGTGAAAGTAA
AAGATGCTGAAGATCAGTTGGGTGCACGAGTGGGTTACATCGAACTGGATCTCAACAGCGGTAAGATCCT
TGAGAGTTTTCGCCCCGAAGAACGTTTTCCAATGATGAGCACTTTTAAAGTTCTGCTATGTGGCGCGGTA
TTATCCCGTATTGACGCCGGGCAAGAGCAACTCGGTCGCCGCATACACTATTCTCAGAATGACTTGGTTG
AGTACTCACCAGTCACAGAAAAGCATCTTACGGATGGCATGACAGTAAGAGAATTATGCAGTGCTGCCAT
AACCATGAGTGATAACACTGCGGCCAACTTACTTCTGACAACGATCGGAGGACCGAAGGAGCTAACCGCT
TTTTTGCACAACATGGGGGATCATGTAACTCGCCTTGATCGTTGGGAACCGGAGCTGAATGAAGCCATAC
CAAACGACGAGCGTGACACCACGATGCCTGTAGCAATGGCAACAACGTTGCGCAAACTATTAACTGGCGA
ACTACTTACTCTAGCTTCCCGGCAACAATTAATAGACTGGATGGAGGCGGATAAAGTTGCAGGACCACTT
CTGCGCTCGGCCCTTCCGGCTGGCTGGTTTATTGCTGATAAATCTGGAGCCGGTGAGCGTGGGTCTCGCG
GTATCATTGCAGCACTGGGGCCAGATGGTAAGCCCTCCCGTATCGTAGTTATCTACACGACGGGGAGTCA
GGCAACTATGGATGAACGAAATAGACAGATCGCTGAGATAGGTGCCTCACTGATTAAGCATTGGTAACTG
TCAGACCAAGTTTACTCATATATACTTTAGATTGATTTAAAACTTCATTTTTAATTTAAAAGGATCTAGG
TGAAGATCCTTTTTGATAATCTCATGACCAAAATCCCTTAACGTGAGTTTTCGTTCCACTGAGCGTCAGA
CCCCGTAGAAAAGATCAAAGGATCTTCTTGAGATCCTTTTTTTCTGCGCGTAATCTGCTGCTTGCAAACA
AAAAAACCACCGCTACCAGCGGTGGTTTGTTTGCCGGATCAAGAGCTACCAACTCTTTTTCCGAAGGTAA
CTGGCTTCAGCAGAGCGCAGATACCAAATACTGTTCTTCTAGTGTAGCCGTAGTTAGGCCACCACTTCAA
GAACTCTGTAGCACCGCCTACATACCTCGCTCTGCTAATCCTGTTACCAGTGGCTGCTGCCAGTGGCGAT
AAGTCGTGTCTTACCGGGTTGGACTCAAGACGATAGTTACCGGATAAGGCGCAGCGGTCGGGCTGAACGG
GGGGTTCGTGCACACAGCCCAGCTTGGAGCGAACGACCTACACCGAACTGAGATACCTACAGCGTGAGCT
ATGAGAAAGCGCCACGCTTCCCGAAGGGAGAAAGGCGGACAGGTATCCGGTAAGCGGCAGGGTCGGAACA
GGAGAGCGCACGAGGGAGCTTCCAGGGGGAAACGCCTGGTATCTTTATAGTCCTGTCGGGTTTCGCCACC
TCTGACTTGAGCGTCGATTTTTGTGATGCTCGTCAGGGGGGCGGAGCCTATGGAAAAACGCCAGCAACGC
GGCCTTTTTACGGTTCCTGGCCTTTTGCTGGCCTTTTGCTCACATGTTCTTTCCTGCGTTATCCCCTGAT
TCTGTGGATAACCGTATTACCGCCTTTGAGTGAGCTGATACCGCTCGCCGCAGCCGAACGACCGAGCGCA
GCGAGTCAGTGAGCGAGGAAGCGGAAGAGCGCCCAATACGCAAACCGCCTCTCCCCGCGCGTTGGCCGAT
TCATTAATGCAGCTGGCACGACAGGTTTCCCGACTGGAAAGCGGGCAGTGAGCGCAACGCAATTAATGTG
AGTTAGCTCACTCATTAGGCACCCCAGGCTTTACACTTTATGCTTCCGGCTCGTATGTTGTGTGGAATTG
TGAGCGGATAACAATTTCACACAGGAAACAGCTATGACCATGATTACGCCAAGCGCGCAATTAACCCTCA
CTAAAGGGAACAAAAGCTGGAGCTGCAAGCTTAATGTAGTCTTATGCAATACTCTTGTAGTCTTGCAACA
TGGTAACGATGAGTTAGCAACATGCCTTACAAGGAGAGAAAAAGCACCGTGCATGCCGATTGGTGGAAGT
AAGGTGGTACGATCGTGCCTTATTAGGAAGGCAACAGACGGGTCTGACATGGATTGGACGAACCACTGAA
TTGCCGCATTGCAGAGATATTGTATTTAAGTGCCTAGCTCGATACATAAACGGGTCTCTCTGGTTAGACC
AGATCTGAGCCTGGGAGCTCTCTGGCTAACTAGGGAACCCACTGCTTAAGCCTCAATAAAGCTTGCCTTG
AGTGCTTCAAGTAGTGTGTGCCCGTCTGTTGTGTGACTCTGGTAACTAGAGATCCCTCAGACCCTTTTAG
TCAGTGTGGAAAATCTCTAGCAGTGGCGCCCGAACAGGGACTTGAAAGCGAAAGGGAAACCAGAGGAGCT
CTCTCGACGCAGGACTCGGCTTGCTGAAGCGCGCACGGCAAGAGGCGAGGGGCGGCGACTGGTGAGTACG
CCAAAAATTTTGACTAGCGGAGGCTAGAAGGAGAGAGATGGGTGCGAGAGCGTCAGTATTAAGCGGGGGA
GAATTAGATCGCGATGGGAAAAAATTCGGTTAAGGCCAGGGGGAAAGAAAAAATATAAATTAAAACATAT
AGTATGGGCAAGCAGGGAGCTAGAACGATTCGCAGTTAATCCTGGCCTGTTAGAAACATCAGAAGGCTGT
AGACAAATACTGGGACAGCTACAACCATCCCTTCAGACAGGATCAGAAGAACTTAGATCATTATATAATA
CAGTAGCAACCCTCTATTGTGTGCATCAAAGGATAGAGATAAAAGACACCAAGGAAGCTTTAGACAAGAT
AGAGGAAGAGCAAAACAAAAGTAAGACCACCGCACAGCAAGCGGCCGCTGATCTTCAGACCTGGAGGAGG
AGATATGAGGGACAATTGGAGAAGTGAATTATATAAATATAAAGTAGTAAAAATTGAACCATTAGGAGTA
GCACCCACCAAGGCAAAGAGAAGAGTGGTGCAGAGAGAAAAAAGAGCAGTGGGAATAGGAGCTTTGTTCC
TTGGGTTCTTGGGAGCAGCAGGAAGCACTATGGGCGCAGCGTCAATGACGCTGACGGTACAGGCCAGACA
ATTATTGTCTGGTATAGTGCAGCAGCAGAACAATTTGCTGAGGGCTATTGAGGCGCAACAGCATCTGTTG
CAACTCACAGTCTGGGGCATCAAGCAGCTCCAGGCAAGAATCCTGGCTGTGGAAAGATACCTAAAGGATC
AACAGCTCCTGGGGATTTGGGGTTGCTCTGGAAAACTCATTTGCACCACTGCTGTGCCTTGGAATGCTAG
TTGGAGTAATAAATCTCTGGAACAGATTTGGAATCACACGACCTGGATGGAGTGGGACAGAGAAATTAAC
AATTACACAAGCTTAATACACTCCTTAATTGAAGAATCGCAAAACCAGCAAGAAAAGAATGAACAAGAAT
TATTGGAATTAGATAAATGGGCAAGTTTGTGGAATTGGTTTAACATAACAAATTGGCTGTGGTATATAAA
ATTATTCATAATGATAGTAGGAGGCTTGGTAGGTTTAAGAATAGTTTTTGCTGTACTTTCTATAGTGAAT
AGAGTTAGGCAGGGATATTCACCATTATCGTTTCAGACCCACCTCCCAACCCCGAGGGGACCCAGAGAGG
GCCTATTTCCCATGATTCCTTCATATTTGCATATACGATACAAGGCTGTTAGAGAGATAATTAGAATTAA
TTTGACTGTAAACACAAAGATATTAGTACAAAATACGTGACGTAGAAAGTAATAATTTCTTGGGTAGTTT
GCAGTTTTAAAATTATGTTTTAAAATGGACTATCATATGCTTACCGTAACTTGAAAGTATTTCGATTTCT
TGGCTTTATATATCTTGTGGAAAGGACGAAACACCGAAGCTTCGCAGCGGTACCAGGTTTTAGAGCTAGA
AATAGCAAGTTAAAATAAGGCTAGTCCGTTATCAACTTGAAAAAGTGGCACCGAGTCGGTGCTTTTTTAA
GCTTGGCGTAACTAGATCTTGAGACAAATGGCAGTATTCATCCACAATTTTAAAAGAAAAGGGGGGATTG
GGGGGTACAGTGCAGGGGAAAGAATAGTAGACATAATAGCAACAGACATACAAACTAAAGAATTACAAAA
ACAAATTACAAAAATTCAAAATTTTCGGGTTTATTACAGGGACAGCAGAGATCCACTTTGGCGCCGGCTC
GAGGGGG
Features (pLannotate 1.2.2; 29 found; start..end, strand, type, name):
     14..80      +  CDS            small t antigen (fragment): SV40 (simian virus 40) small t antigen
    106..317     +  promoter       EF-1α core promoter: core promoter for human elongation factor EF-1α
    318..1256    +  intron         EF-1α intron A: intron upstream of the start codon of human EF-1α
   1278..1877    +  CDS            PuroR (fragment): puromycin N-acetyltransferase; pac from Streptomyces; confers resistance to puromycin
   1893..2481    +  misc_feature   WPRE: woodchuck hepatitis virus posttranscriptional regulatory element
   2532..2551    +  misc_feature   cPPT/CTS (fragment): central polypurine tract and central termination sequence of HIV-1
   2553..2786    +  LTR            3' LTR (ΔU3): self-inactivating 3' long terminal repeat (LTR) from HIV-1
   2864..2985    +  polyA_signal   SV40 poly(A) signal: SV40 polyadenylation signal
   3025..3160    +  rep_origin     SV40 ori: SV40 origin of replication
   3181..3199    -  promoter       T7 promoter: promoter for bacteriophage T7 RNA polymerase
   3207..3362    +  CDS            lacZα (fragment): LacZα fragment of β-galactosidase; lacZ fragment
   3367..3795    +  rep_origin     f1 ori (sequence partly withheld): f1 bacteriophage origin of replication; arrow indicates direction of (+) strand synthesis
   3848..3952    +  promoter       AmpR promoter: bla
   3953..4813    +  CDS            AmpR: β-lactamase; bla; confers resistance to ampicillin, carbenicillin, and related antibiotics
   4984..5572    +  rep_origin     ori: high-copy-number ColE1/pMB1/pBR322/pUC origin of replication
   5755..5847    +  CDS            lacI (fragment): lac repressor; lacI; The lac repressor binds to the lac operator to inhibit transcription in E. coli. This inhibition can be relieved by adding lactose or isopropyl-β-D-thiogalactopyranoside (IPTG).
   5860..5881    +  protein_bind   CAP binding site: CAP binding activates transcription in the presence of cAMP. E. coli catabolite activator protein
   5896..5926    +  promoter       lac promoter: promoter for the E. coli lac operon
   5934..5950    +  protein_bind   lac operator: The lac repressor binds to the lac operator to inhibit transcription in E. coli. This inhibition can be relieved by adding lactose or isopropyl-β-D-thiogalactopyranoside (IPTG). lac repressor encoded by lacI
   5995..6013    +  promoter       T3 promoter: promoter for bacteriophage T3 RNA polymerase
   6041..6267    +  promoter       RSV promoter: Rous sarcoma virus enhancer/promoter
   6268..6448    +  LTR            5' LTR (truncated): truncated 5' long terminal repeat (LTR) from HIV-1
   6495..6620    +  misc_feature   HIV-1 Ψ: packaging signal of human immunodeficiency virus type 1
   6604..6967    +  CDS            HIV-1 gag (fragment): gag protein from human immunodeficiency virus 1; gag
   7113..7346    +  misc_feature   RRE: The Rev response element (RRE) of HIV-1 allows for Rev-dependent mRNA export from the nucleus to the cytoplasm.
   7723..7749    +  CDS            Rev (fragment): human immunodeficiency virus 1 (HIV-1) Rev protein; rev; enhances nuclear export of unspliced and incompletely spliced viral mRNAs
   7753..7993    +  promoter       U6 promoter: RNA polymerase III promoter for human U6 snRNA
   8023..8098    +  misc_RNA       gRNA scaffold: guide RNA scaffold for the Streptococcus pyogenes CRISPR/Cas9 system
   8154..8271    +  misc_feature   cPPT/CTS: central polypurine tract and central termination sequence of HIV-1
