[The description below was written by a language model from this plasmid's Addgene catalogue record and pLannotate feature annotations shown in this document.]
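Description:
NAGK gRNA (BRDN0001146760) is a third-generation lentiviral CRISPR guide plasmid built on the lentiGuide-Puro backbone and designed to direct Streptococcus pyogenes Cas9 to the human NAGK gene (N-acetylglucosamine kinase; reference transcript NM_017567.4). It is propagated in E. coli as a high-copy plasmid through a ColE1/pUC-type origin with ampicillin selection from the bla gene. The backbone also carries an f1 origin, an SV40 origin and poly(A) signal, and remnants of lac and T7/T3 promoter elements.

The lentiviral transfer cassette begins with an RSV promoter fused to a truncated HIV-1 5' LTR, which makes genomic RNA production Tat-independent. This is followed by the Ψ packaging signal with a partial gag sequence and the Rev response element for Rev-dependent nuclear export. It ends in a ΔU3 self-inactivating 3' LTR. Two expression units sit between these elements. A human U6 RNA polymerase III promoter drives the NAGK-specific 20-nt spacer joined to the SpCas9 gRNA scaffold. Next comes a cPPT/CTS, which aids nuclear import of the viral genome. Downstream, the EF-1α core promoter with its intron A expresses puromycin N-acetyltransferase for selection of transduced mammalian cells, with a WPRE enhancing transcript expression.

The plasmid does not encode Cas9, so it is intended for use with a separate Cas9 lentivector or in cells that already express Cas9. It is an individual clone from a human kinome gRNA collection whose guides were chosen using optimized design rules for high on-target activity and reduced off-target effects. It is typically used for NAGK knockout. The cloning method is not recorded.
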