Addgene plasmid #76325: NAGK gRNA (BRDN0001146760)
Purpose: 3rd generation lentiviral gRNA plasmid targeting human NAGK
Depositing lab: John Doench & David Root. Depositing organization: Broad Institute. Publication: Optimized sgRNA design to maximize activity and minimize off-target effects of CRISPR-Cas9. Doench JG, Fusi N, Sullender M, Hegde M, Vaimberg EW, Donovan KF, Smith I, Tothova Z, Wilen C, Orchard R, Virgin HW, Listgarten J, Root DE. Nat Biotechnol. 2016 Jan 18. doi: 10.1038/nbt.3437. PubMed 26780180.
Backbone
  Vector backbone: lentiGuide-Puro
  Backbone manufacturer: Zhang Lab (Addgene plasmid # 52963)
  Vector type: Mammalian Expression, Lentiviral, CRISPR
  Selectable markers: Puromycin
Growth in bacteria
  Bacterial resistance: Ampicillin, 100 μg/mL
  Growth temperature: 37°C
  Growth strain: DH5alpha
  Copy number: High Copy
Gene/Insert
  Gene/Insert name: NAGK (alt names: NAGK; NM_017567.4)
  gRNA/shRNA sequence: AAGCTTCGCAGCGGTACCAG
  Species: H. sapiens (human)
  Entrez Gene: NAGK (a.k.a. GNK, HSA242910)
  Promoter: hU6
  Cloning method: Unknown
  Sequencing primers: 5′ U6-F; 3′ pS2-R
Terms and licenses: Academic/Nonprofit Terms; Industry Terms: Not Available to Industry
Depositor comments: The gRNA was designed to target the following Genbank reference sequence(s): NM_017567.4. Note that this plasmid does NOT contain Cas9. It should be used in conjunction with lentiCas9-Blast (Addgene #52962) or otherwise with cell lines already expressing Cas9. Browse the full kinome gRNA library at http://www.addgene.org/pooled-library/broadgpp-human-kinome/ or visit http://www.broadinstitute.org/rnai/public/ for detailed protocols and information.
How to cite: NAGK gRNA (BRDN0001146760) was a gift from John Doench & David Root (Addgene plasmid # 76325 ; http://n2t.net/addgene:76325 ; RRID:Addgene_76325)
