>Addgene plasmid #76325 | NAGK gRNA (BRDN0001146760) | depositor partial sequence | sequence record 143785 | Target Sequence
AAGCTTCGCAGCGGTACCAG
