>Addgene plasmid #76325 | NAGK gRNA (BRDN0001146760) | addgene partial sequence | sequence record 185623 | hU6-F
TAGAAAGTAATAATTTCTTGGGTAGTTTGCAGTTTTAAAATTATGTTTTAAAATGGACTATCATATGCTT
ACCGTAACTTGAAAGTATTTCGATTTCTTGGCTTTATATATCTTGTGGAAAGGACGAAACACCGAAGCTT
CGCAGCGGTACCAGGTTTTAGAGCTAGAAATAGCAAGTTAAAATAAGGCTAGTCCGTTATCAACTTGAAA
AAGTGGCACCGAGTCGGTGCTTTTTTAAGCTTGGCGTAACTAGATCTTGAGACAAATGGCAGTATTCATC
CACAATTTTAAAAGAAAAGGGGGGATTGGGGGGTACAGTGCAGGGGAAAGAATAGTAGACATAATAGCAA
CAGACATACAAACTAAAGAATTACAAAAACAAATTACAAAAATTCAAAATTTTCGGGTTTATTACAGGGA
CAGCAGAGATCCACTTTGGCGCCGGCTCGAGGGGGCCCGGGTGCAAAGATGGATAAAGTTTTAAACAGAG
AGGAATCTTTGCAGCTAATGGACCTTCTAGGTCTTGAAAGGAGTGGGAATTGGCTCCGGTGCCCGTCAGT
GGGCAGAGCG
